>Addgene plasmid #124263 | V1-STING | addgene full sequence | sequence record 241474 | Addgene NGS Result
TGCTCTGATGCCGCATAGTTAAGCCAGTATCTGCTCCCTGCTTGTGTGTTGGAGGTCGCTGAGTAGTGCG
CGAGCAAAATTTAAGCTACAACAAGGCAAGGCTTGACCGACAATTGCATGAAGAATCTGCTTAGGGTTAG
GCGTTTTGCGCTGCTTCGCGATGTACGGGCCAGATATACGCGTTGACATTGATTATTGACTAGTTATTAA
TAGTAATCAATTACGGGGTCATTAGTTCATAGCCCATATATGGAGTTCCGCGTTACATAACTTACGGTAA
ATGGCCCGCCTGGCTGACCGCCCAACGACCCCCGCCCATTGACGTCAATAATGACGTATGTTCCCATAGT
AACGCCAATAGGGACTTTCCATTGACGTCAATGGGTGGAGTATTTACGGTAAACTGCCCACTTGGCAGTA
CATCAAGTGTATCATATGCCAAGTACGCCCCCTATTGACGTCAATGACGGTAAATGGCCCGCCTGGCATT
ATGCCCAGTACATGACCTTATGGGACTTTCCTACTTGGCAGTACATCTACGTATTAGTCATCGCTATTAC
CATGGTGATGCGGTTTTGGCAGTACATCAATGGGCGTGGATAGCGGTTTGACTCACGGGGATTTCCAAGT
CTCCACCCCATTGACGTCAATGGGAGTTTGTTTTGGCACCAAAATCAACGGGACTTTCCAAAATGTCGTA
ACAACTCCGCCCCATTGACGCAAATGGGCGGTAGGCGTGTACGGTGGGAGGTCTATATAAGCAGAGCTCT
CTGGCTAACTAGAGAACCCACTGCTTACTGGCTTATCGAAATTAATACGACTCACTATAGGGAGACCCAA
GCTTGGTACCGAGCTCGGATCCACTAGTAACGGCCGCCAGTGTGCTGGAATTCATGGTGAGCAAGGGCGA
GGAGCTGTTCACCGGGGTGGTGCCCATCCTGGTCGAGCTGGACGGCGACGTAAACGGCCACAAGTTCAGC
GTGTCCGGCGAGGGCGAGGGCGATGCCACCTACGGCAAGCTGACCCTGAAGCTGATCTGCACCACCGGCA
AGCTGCCCGTGCCCTGGCCCACCCTCGTGACCACCCTGGGCTACGGCCTGCAGTGCTTCGCCCGCTACCC
CGACCACATGAAGCAGCACGACTTCTTCAAGTCCGCCATGCCCGAAGGCTACGTCCAGGAGCGCACCATC
TTCTTCAAGGACGACGGCAACTACAAGACCCGCGCCGAGGTGAAGTTCGAGGGCGACACCCTGGTGAACC
GCATCGAGCTGAAGGGCATCGACTTCAAGGAGGACGGCAACATCCTGGGGCACAAGCTGGAGTACAACTA
CAACAGCCACAACGTCTATATCACCGCCGACAAGCAAATCGATGGTGGCGGTGGCTCTGGAGGTGGTGGG
TCCTCCGGACTCGAGATGCCCCACTCCAGCCTGCATCCATCCATCCCGTGTCCCAGGGGTCACGGGGCCC
AGAAGGCAGCCTTGGTTCTGCTGAGTGCCTGCCTGGTGACCCTTTGGGGGCTAGGAGAGCCACCAGAGCA
CACTCTCCGGTACCTGGTGCTCCACCTAGCCTCCCTGCAGCTGGGACTGCTGTTAAACGGGGTCTGCAGC
CTGGCTGAGGAGCTGCGCCACATCCACTCCAGGTACCGGGGCAGCTACTGGAGGACTGTGCGGGCCTGCC
TGGGCTGCCCCCTCCGCCGTGGGGCCCTGTTGCTGCTGTCCATCTATTTCTACTACTCCCTCCCAAATGC
GGTCGGCCCGCCCTTCACTTGGATGCTTGCCCTCCTGGGCCTCTCGCAGGCACTGAACATCCTCCTGGGC
CTCAAGGGCCTGGCCCCAGCTGAGATCTCTGCAGTGTGTGAAAAAGGGAATTTCAACGTGGCCCATGGGC
TGGCATGGTCATATTACATCGGATATCTGCGGCTGATCCTGCCAGAGCTCCAGGCCCGGATTCGAACTTA
CAATCAGCATTACAACAACCTGCTACGGGGTGCAGTGAGCCAGCGGCTGTATATTCTCCTCCCATTGGAC
TGTGGGGTGCCTGATAACCTGAGTATGGCTGACCCCAACATTCGCTTCCTGGATAAACTGCCCCAGCAGA
CCGGTGACCATGCTGGCATCAAGGATCGGGTTTACAGCAACAGCATCTATGAGCTTCTGGAGAACGGGCA
GCGGGCGGGCACCTGTGTCCTGGAGTACGCCACCCCCTTGCAGACTTTGTTTGCCATGTCACAATACAGT
CAAGCTGGCTTTAGCCGGGAGGATAGGCTTGAGCAGGCCAAACTCTTCTGCCGGACACTTGAGGACATCC
TGGCAGATGCCCCTGAGTCTCAGAACAACTGCCGCCTCATTGCCTACCAGGAACCTGCAGATGACAGCAG
CTTCTCGCTGTCCCAGGAGGTTCTCCGGCACCTGCGGCAGGAGGAAAAGGAAGAGGTTACTGTGGGCAGC
TTGAAGACCTCAGCGGTGCCCAGTACCTCCACGATGTCCCAAGAGCCTGAGCTCCTCATCAGTGGAATGG
AAAAGCCCCTCCCTCTCCGCACGGATTTCTCTAGATGAGCGGCCGCGTCGAGCATGCATCTAGAGGGCCC
TATTCTATAGTGTCACCTAAATGCTAGAGCTCGCTGATCAGCCTCGACTGTGCCTTCTAGTTGCCAGCCA
TCTGTTGTTTGCCCCTCCCCCGTGCCTTCCTTGACCCTGGAAGGTGCCACTCCCACTGTCCTTTCCTAAT
AAAATGAGGAAATTGCATCGCATTGTCTGAGTAGGTGTCATTCTATTCTGGGGGGTGGGGTGGGGCAGGA
CAGCAAGGGGGAGGATTGGGAAGACAATAGCAGGCATGCTGGGGATGCGGTGGGCTCTATGGCTTCTGAG
GCGGAAAGAACCAGCTGGGGCTCTAGGGGGTATCCCC
[124 nt withheld, positions 2908-3031]
C
[91 nt withheld, positions 3033-3123]
A
[49 nt withheld, positions 3125-3173]
CCTTTGACGTTGGAGTCCACGTTCTTT
[37 nt withheld, positions 3201-3237]
ACCCTATCTCGGTCTATTCTTTTGATTTATAAGGGATTTTGCCGATTTCGGCCTATTGGTTAAAAAATGA
GCTGATTTAACAAAAATTTAACGCGAATTAATTCTGTGGAATGTGTGTCAGTTAGGGTGTGGAAAGTCCC
CAGGCTCCCCAGCAGGCAGAAGTATGCAAAGCATGCATCTCAATTAGTCAGCAACCAGGTGTGGAAAGTC
CCCAGGCTCCCCAGCAGGCAGAAGTATGCAAAGCATGCATCTCAATTAGTCAGCAACCATAGTCCCGCCC
CTAACTCCGCCCATCCCGCCCCTAACTCCGCCCAGTTCCGCCCATTCTCCGCCCCATGGCTGACTAATTT
TTTTTATTTATGCAGAGGCCGAGGCCGCCTCTGCCTCTGAGCTATTCCAGAAGTAGTGAGGAGGCTTTTT
TGGAGGCCTAGGCTTTTGCAAAAAGCTCCCGGGAGCTTGTATATCCATTTTCGGATCTGATCAAGAGACA
GGATGAGGATCGTTTCGCATGATTGAACAAGATGGATTGCACGCAGGTTCTCCGGCCGCTTGGGTGGAGA
GGCTATTCGGCTATGACTGGGCACAACAGACAATCGGCTGCTCTGATGCCGCCGTGTTCCGGCTGTCAGC
GCAGGGGCGCCCGGTTCTTTTTGTCAAGACCGACCTGTCCGGTGCCCTGAATGAACTGCAGGACGAGGCA
GCGCGGCTATCGTGGCTGGCCACGACGGGCGTTCCTTGCGCAGCTGTGCTCGACGTTGTCACTGAAGCGG
GAAGGGACTGGCTGCTATTGGGCGAAGTGCCGGGGCAGGATCTCCTGTCATCTCACCTTGCTCCTGCCGA
GAAAGTATCCATCATGGCTGATGCAATGCGGCGGCTGCATACGCTTGATCCGGCTACCTGCCCATTCGAC
CACCAAGCGAAACATCGCATCGAGCGAGCACGTACTCGGATGGAAGCCGGTCTTGTCGATCAGGATGATC
TGGACGAAGAGCATCAGGGGCTCGCGCCAGCCGAACTGTTCGCCAGGCTCAAGGCGCGCATGCCCGACGG
CGAGGATCTCGTCGTGACCCATGGCGATGCCTGCTTGCCGAATATCATGGTGGAAAATGGCCGCTTTTCT
GGATTCATCGACTGTGGCCGGCTGGGTGTGGCGGACCGCTATCAGGACATAGCGTTGGCTACCCGTGATA
TTGCTGAAGAGCTTGGCGGCGAATGGGCTGACCGCTTCCTCGTGCTTTACGGTATCGCCGCTCCCGATTC
GCAGCGCATCGCCTTCTATCGCCTTCTTGACGAGTTCTTCTGAGCGGGACTCTGGGGTTCGAAATGACCG
ACCAAGCGACGCCCAACCTGCCATCACGAGATTTCGATTCCACCGCCGCCTTCTATGAAAGGTTGGGCTT
CGGAATCGTTTTCCGGGACGCCGGCTGGATGATCCTCCAGCGCGGGGATCTCATGCTGGAGTTCTTCGCC
CACCCCAACTTGTTTATTGCAGCTTATAATGGTTACAAATAAAGCAATAGCATCACAAATTTCACAAATA
AAGCATTTTTTTCACTGCATTCTAGTTGTGGTTTGTCCAAACTCATCAATGTATCTTATCATGTCTGTAT
ACCGTCGACCTCTAGCTAGAGCTTGGCGTAATCATGGTCATAGCTGTTTCCTGTGTGAAATTGTTATCCG
CTCACAATTCCACACAACATACGAGCCGGAAGCATAAAGTGTAAAGCCTGGGGTGCCTAATGAGTGAGCT
AACTCACATTAATTGCGTTGCGCTCACTGCCCGCTTTCCAGTCGGGAAACCTGTCGTGCCAGCTGCATTA
ATGAATCGGCCAACGCGCGGGGAGAGGCGGTTTGCGTATTGGGCGCTCTTCCGCTTCCTCGCTCACTGAC
TCGCTGCGCTCGGTCGTTCGGCTGCGGCGAGCGGTATCAGCTCACTCAAAGGCGGTAATACGGTTATCCA
CAGAATCAGGGGATAACGCAGGAAAGAACATGTGAGCAAAAGGCCAGCAAAAGGCCAGGAACCGTAAAAA
GGCCGCGTTGCTGGCGTTTTTCCATAGGCTCCGCCCCCCTGACGAGCATCACAAAAATCGACGCTCAAGT
CAGAGGTGGCGAAACCCGACAGGACTATAAAGATACCAGGCGTTTCCCCCTGGAAGCTCCCTCGTGCGCT
CTCCTGTTCCGACCCTGCCGCTTACCGGATACCTGTCCGCCTTTCTCCCTTCGGGAAGCGTGGCGCTTTC
TCATAGCTCACGCTGTAGGTATCTCAGTTCGGTGTAGGTCGTTCGCTCCAAGCTGGGCTGTGTGCACGAA
CCCCCCGTTCAGCCCGACCGCTGCGCCTTATCCGGTAACTATCGTCTTGAGTCCAACCCGGTAAGACACG
ACTTATCGCCACTGGCAGCAGCCACTGGTAACAGGATTAGCAGAGCGAGGTATGTAGGCGGTGCTACAGA
GTTCTTGAAGTGGTGGCCTAACTACGGCTACACTAGAAGAACAGTATTTGGTATCTGCGCTCTGCTGAAG
CCAGTTACCTTCGGAAAAAGAGTTGGTAGCTCTTGATCCGGCAAACAAACCACCGCTGGTAGCGGTGGTT
TTTTTGTTTGCAAGCAGCAGATTACGCGCAGAAAAAAAGGATCTCAAGAAGATCCTTTGATCTTTTCTAC
GGGGTCTGACGCTCAGTGGAACGAAAACTCACGTTAAGGGATTTTGGTCATGAGATTATCAAAAAGGATC
TTCACCTAGATCCTTTTAAATTAAAAATGAAGTTTTAAATCAATCTAAAGTATATATGAGTAAACTTGGT
CTGACAGTTACCAATGCTTAATCAGTGAGGCACCTATCTCAGCGATCTGTCTATTTCGTTCATCCATAGT
TGCCTGACTCCCCGTCGTGTAGATAACTACGATACGGGAGGGCTTACCATCTGGCCCCAGTGCTGCAATG
ATACCGCGAGACCCACGCTCACCGGCTCCAGATTTATCAGCAATAAACCAGCCAGCCGGAAGGGCCGAGC
GCAGAAGTGGTCCTGCAACTTTATCCGCCTCCATCCAGTCTATTAATTGTTGCCGGGAAGCTAGAGTAAG
TAGTTCGCCAGTTAATAGTTTGCGCAACGTTGTTGCCATTGCTACAGGCATCGTGGTGTCACGCTCGTCG
TTTGGTATGGCTTCATTCAGCTCCGGTTCCCAACGATCAAGGCGAGTTACATGATCCCCCATGTTGTGCA
AAAAAGCGGTTAGCTCCTTCGGTCCTCCGATCGTTGTCAGAAGTAAGTTGGCCGCAGTGTTATCACTCAT
GGTTATGGCAGCACTGCATAATTCTCTTACTGTCATGCCATCCGTAAGATGCTTTTCTGTGACTGGTGAG
TACTCAACCAAGTCATTCTGAGAATAGTGTATGCGGCGACCGAGTTGCTCTTGCCCGGCGTCAATACGGG
ATAATACCGCGCCACATAGCAGAACTTTAAAAGTGCTCATCATTGGAAAACGTTCTTCGGGGCGAAAACT
CTCAAGGATCTTACCGCTGTTGAGATCCAGTTCGATGTAACCCACTCGTGCACCCAACTGATCTTCAGCA
TCTTTTACTTTCACCAGCGTTTCTGGGTGAGCAAAAACAGGAAGGCAAAATGCCGCAAAAAAGGGAATAA
GGGCGACACGGAAATGTTGAATACTCATACTCTTCCTTTTTCAATATTATTGAAGCATTTATCAGGGTTA
TTGTCTCATGAGCGGATACATATTTGAATGTATTTAGAAAAATAAACAAATAGGGGTTCCGCGCACATTT
CCCCGAAAAGTGCCACCTGACGTCGACGGATCGGGAGATCTCCCGATCCCCTATGGTGCACTCTCAGTAC
AATC
Features (pLannotate 1.2.2; 22 found; start..end, strand, type, name):
    185..564     +  enhancer       CMV enhancer: human cytomegalovirus immediate early enhancer
    565..768     +  promoter       CMV promoter: human cytomegalovirus (CMV) immediate early promoter
    764..797     +  LTR            5' LTR (truncated) (fragment): truncated 5' long terminal repeat (LTR) from HIV-1
    813..831     +  promoter       T7 promoter: promoter for bacteriophage T7 RNA polymerase
    894..1358    +  CDS            VN155(I152L): improved N-terminal fragment of mVenus for use in bimolecular fluorescence complementation (BiFC) (Kodama and Hu, 2010)
   1416..2552    +  CDS            STING1: STING_HUMAN - Also known as ERIS From Homo sapiens (Human).
   2594..2612    -  promoter       SP6 promoter: promoter for bacteriophage SP6 RNA polymerase
   2638..2862    +  polyA_signal   bGH poly(A) signal: bovine growth hormone polyadenylation signal
   2866..2887    +  promoter       SV40 promoter (fragment): SV40 enhancer and early promoter
   2908..3336    +  rep_origin     f1 ori (sequence partly withheld): f1 bacteriophage origin of replication; arrow indicates direction of (+) strand synthesis
   3350..3679    +  promoter       SV40 promoter: SV40 enhancer and early promoter
   3746..4537    +  CDS            neo: KKA2_KLEPN - Also known as kan, nptII. Experimental evidence at protein level: Swiss-Prot protein existence level 1. Resistance to kanamycin, neomycin, paromomycin, ribostamycin, butirosin and gentamicin B. From Klebsiella pneumoniae.
   4561..4719    +  CDS            ble (fragment): BLE_KLEPN - Experimental evidence at protein level: Swiss-Prot protein existence level 1. Binding protein with a strong affinity to the bleomycin family of antibiotics. Binds to CL990; an antimitotic-antibiotic compound. From Klebsiella pneumoniae.
   4714..4835    +  polyA_signal   SV40 poly(A) signal: SV40 polyadenylation signal
   4908..4924    -  protein_bind   lac operator: The lac repressor binds to the lac operator to inhibit transcription in E. coli. This inhibition can be relieved by adding lactose or isopropyl-β-D-thiogalactopyranoside (IPTG). lac repressor encoded by lacI
   4932..4962    -  promoter       lac promoter: promoter for the E. coli lac operon
   4977..4998    -  protein_bind   CAP binding site: CAP binding activates transcription in the presence of cAMP. E. coli catabolite activator protein
   5011..5103    -  CDS            lacI (fragment): lac repressor; lacI; The lac repressor binds to the lac operator to inhibit transcription in E. coli. This inhibition can be relieved by adding lactose or isopropyl-β-D-thiogalactopyranoside (IPTG).
   5286..5874    -  rep_origin     ori: high-copy-number ColE1/pMB1/pBR322/pUC origin of replication
   6045..6905    -  CDS            AmpR: β-lactamase; bla; confers resistance to ampicillin, carbenicillin, and related antibiotics
   6906..7010    -  promoter       AmpR promoter: bla
   7069..30      -  misc_feature   bom (fragment) (across the origin): basis of mobility region from pBR322
