[The description below was written by a language model from this plasmid's Addgene catalogue record and pLannotate feature annotations shown in this document.]
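Description:
V1-STING is a mammalian expression plasmid built on the pcDNA3 backbone that encodes human STING (STING1, also known as TMEM173 or NET23) fused at its N terminus to the N-terminal half of split Venus. The roughly 7.1 kb plasmid is propagated in E. coli from a high-copy ColE1/pUC-type origin under ampicillin selection (AmpR with its bla promoter). It also carries an f1 origin, which allows single-stranded DNA production. For selection in mammalian cells, a neomycin phosphotransferase gene sits between an SV40 early promoter and an SV40 polyadenylation signal, which would permit G418 selection of stable transfectants. Short annotated fragments such as the ble, lacI, HIV-1 LTR and bom hits appear to be backbone remnants or annotation matches rather than functional elements.

The expression cassette is driven by the CMV immediate-early enhancer and promoter and terminated by the bovine growth hormone poly(A) signal. T7 and SP6 promoters flank the insert, as is usual for pcDNA3. The first coding feature is annotated as VN155(I152L), an improved N-terminal mVenus fragment designed for bimolecular fluorescence complementation. It is followed after a short gap by the STING1 coding sequence, and the record says the fusion was assembled by Gibson cloning. The Venus fragment is not fluorescent by itself. Signal appears only when it is brought close to a complementary C-terminal Venus fragment (the V2 partner referred to in the record), which reconstitutes the fluorophore. According to the stated purpose, this split-Venus design is used to study the localisation of STING in different cellular compartments, presumably by co-expressing it with V2 partners, which the record does not describe.
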