Addgene plasmid #124263: V1-STING
Purpose: N-terminally tagged STING with split Venus Construct for studying localisation of STING in different cellular compartments
Depositing lab: Eric Schirmer. Depositing organization: University of Edinburgh.
Backbone
  Vector backbone: pCDNA3
  Vector type: Mammalian Expression
Growth in bacteria
  Bacterial resistance: Ampicillin, 100 μg/mL
  Growth temperature: 37°C
  Growth strain: DH5alpha
  Copy number: High Copy
Gene/Insert
  Gene/Insert name: TMEM173 (alt names: STING; NET23)
  Species: H. sapiens (human)
  Entrez Gene: STING1 (a.k.a. ERIS, MITA, MPYS, NET23, SAVI, STING, STING-beta, TMEM173, hMITA, hSTING)
  Tag / fusion protein: Venus1 (N terminal on insert)
  Cloning method: Gibson Cloning
Resource information
  A portion of this plasmid was derived from a plasmid made by: STING IMAGE clone came from RZPD - German Science Centre for Genome Research in 2004. Split Venus plasmids (V1/V2) were a gift from Patrick Heun 2018 (WCCB, Edinburgh)
Terms and licenses: Academic/Nonprofit Terms; Industry Terms: Not Available to Industry
How to cite: V1-STING was a gift from Eric Schirmer (Addgene plasmid # 124263 ; http://n2t.net/addgene:124263 ; RRID:Addgene_124263)
